Addgene plasmid #129054: pSpdCas9-huTET1CD-T2A-mCherry(PX458)-SgmouseTSDR-2
Purpose: targeted DNA demethylation_mouse_TSDR, expression of dCas9-huTET1CD-T2A-mCherry and sgRNA2 targeting mouse TSDR
Depositing lab: Julia K Polansky. Depositing organization: Charite Universitaetsmedizin Berlin. Publication: Targeted De-Methylation of the FOXP3-TSDR Is Sufficient to Induce Physiological FOXP3 Expression but Not a Functional Treg Phenotype. Kressler C, Gasparoni G, Nordstrom K, Hamo D, Salhab A, Dimitropoulos C, Tierling S, Reinke P, Volk HD, Walter J, Hamann A, Polansky JK. Front Immunol. 2021 Jan 7;11:609891. doi: 10.3389/fimmu.2020.609891. eCollection 2020. PubMed 33488615.
Backbone
  Vector backbone: PX458
  Backbone manufacturer: Feng Zhang (Addgene plasmid # 48138)
  Vector type: Mammalian Expression
Growth in bacteria
  Bacterial resistance: Ampicillin, 100 μg/mL
  Growth temperature: 37°C
  Growth strain: DH5alpha
  Copy number: Unknown
Gene/Insert
  Gene/Insert name: dCas9-huTET1CD, SgRNA2 (mouseTSDR) (alt name: dCas9-huTET1CD-T2A-mCherry)
  gRNA/shRNA sequence: CTACAGCATTTGAAGACTCA
  Species: Synthetic
  Mutation: dCas9 (D10A;H840A)
  Promoter: CbH (for dCas9-huTET1CD-T2A-EGFP) U6 (for sgRNA)
  Tag / fusion protein: HA-Tag, NLS (N terminal on insert); T2A-mCherry (C terminal on backbone)
  Cloning method: Restriction Enzyme; 5′ cloning site Unknown (unknown if destroyed); 3′ cloning site Unknown (unknown if destroyed)
  Sequencing primers: 5′ SgRNA-cloning-site: hU6-F (GAGGGCCTATTTCCCATGATT)
Resource information
  A portion of this plasmid was derived from a plasmid made by: mCherry (BbsI removed) from Nicola Patron (Addgene plasmid # 50316); HA tag-NLS-dCas9 from Rudolf Jaenisch (Addgene plasmid # 48223); huTET1CD from Keith Joung (Addgene plasmid # 49236)
Terms and licenses: Academic/Nonprofit Terms; Industry Terms: Not Available to Industry
How to cite: pSpdCas9-huTET1CD-T2A-mCherry(PX458)-SgmouseTSDR-2 was a gift from Julia K Polansky (Addgene plasmid # 129054 ; http://n2t.net/addgene:129054 ; RRID:Addgene_129054)
