[The description below was written by a language model from this plasmid's Addgene catalogue record and pLannotate feature annotations shown in this document.]
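Description:
pSpdCas9-huTET1CD-T2A-mCherry(PX458)-SgmouseTSDR-2 is a mammalian expression plasmid of about 11.4 kb, built on the PX458 all-in-one CRISPR backbone and designed for targeted DNA demethylation rather than genome cutting. It is propagated in E. coli through a high-copy ColE1/pUC-type origin with ampicillin selection (AmpR under its own bla promoter). The backbone also carries an f1/M13 phage origin and a single AAV2 ITR inherited from the parent vector; one ITR on its own does not make this an AAV packaging construct.

Two expression units sit in tandem. A human U6 Pol III promoter drives a single guide RNA, made of a spacer directed at the mouse TSDR (the Treg-specific demethylated region of Foxp3, going by the associated publication title) joined to the S. pyogenes gRNA scaffold. Downstream, the CBh hybrid promoter (CMV enhancer, chicken β-actin promoter and hybrid intron) drives one open reading frame. It encodes an N-terminal HA tag and NLS, catalytically dead Cas9 (D10A, H840A), the catalytic domain of human TET1 flanked by nucleoplasmin NLS fragments, and a T2A-linked mCherry, and it ends in a bGH polyadenylation signal.

The guide recruits dCas9 to the TSDR without cleaving it. The tethered TET1 dioxygenase then oxidises local 5-methylcytosine, which starts active demethylation. T2A ribosomal skipping releases mCherry as a separate protein, so transfected cells can be identified or sorted by red fluorescence. The catalogue promoter field mentions EGFP, but both feature tables and the construct name indicate mCherry. The depositor and NGS sequences differ by one nucleotide in length and carry essentially the same annotations. This plasmid carries guide number 2 against the mouse TSDR, for epigenetic editing of that locus.
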