Features (pLannotate 1.2.2; 21 found; start..end, strand, type, name):
      1..241     +  promoter       U6 promoter: RNA polymerase III promoter for human U6 snRNA
    271..346     +  misc_RNA       gRNA scaffold: guide RNA scaffold for the Streptococcus pyogenes CRISPR/Cas9 system
    353..396     +  misc_RNA       gRNA scaffold (fragment): guide RNA scaffold for the Streptococcus pyogenes CRISPR/Cas9 system
    443..728     +  enhancer       CMV enhancer: human cytomegalovirus immediate early enhancer; contains an 18-bp deletion relative to the standard CMV enhancer
    730..1007    +  promoter       chicken β-actin promoter: No description available
   1008..1236    +  intron         hybrid intron: hybrid between chicken β-actin (CBA) and minute virus of mice (MMV) introns (Gray et al., 2011)
   1257..1284    +  CDS            3xHA (fragment): three tandem HA epitope tags
   1317..5417    +  CDS            Cas9: Cas9 (Csn1) endonuclease from the Streptococcus pyogenes Type II CRISPR/Cas system generates RNA-guided double strand breaks in DNA
   5418..5451    +  CDS            nucleoplasmin NLS (fragment): bipartite nuclear localization signal from nucleoplasmin
   5463..7616    +  CDS            TET1 (fragment): TET1_HUMAN - Also known as CXXC6, KIAA1676, LCX. Experimental evidence at protein level: Swiss-Prot protein existence level 1. Dioxygenase that catalyzes the conversion of the modified genomic base 5-methylcytosine (5mC) into 5-hydroxymethylcytosine (5hmC) and plays a key role in active DNA demethylation. Also mediates subsequent conversion of 5hmC into 5-formylcytosine (5fC), and conversion of 5fC to 5-carboxylcytosine (5caC). Conversion of 5mC into 5hmC, 5fC and 5caC probably constitutes the first step in cytosine demethylation. Methylation at the C5 position of cytosine bases is an epigenet
   7619..7643    +  CDS            nucleoplasmin NLS (fragment): bipartite nuclear localization signal from nucleoplasmin
   7713..8419    +  CDS            mCherry (fragment): monomeric derivative of DsRed fluorescent protein (Shaner et al., 2004) mammalian codon-optimized
   8454..8565    +  polyA_signal   bGH poly(A) signal: bovine growth hormone polyadenylation signal
   8670..8810    +  repeat_region  AAV2 ITR: inverted terminal repeat of adeno-associated virus serotype 2 inverted
   8815..8866    -  misc_feature   bom (fragment): basis of mobility region from pBR322
   8885..9265    +  rep_origin     M13 ori (sequence partly withheld): M13 bacteriophage origin of replication; arrow indicates direction of (+) strand synthesis
   9341..9390    -  misc_feature   bom (fragment): basis of mobility region from pBR322
   9492..9527    -  CDS            rop (fragment): Rop protein, which maintains plasmids at low copy number; rop
   9622..9726    +  promoter       AmpR promoter: bla
   9727..10587   +  CDS            AmpR: β-lactamase; bla; confers resistance to ampicillin, carbenicillin, and related antibiotics
  10758..11346   +  rep_origin     ori: high-copy-number ColE1/pMB1/pBR322/pUC origin of replication
>Addgene plasmid #129054 | pSpdCas9-huTET1CD-T2A-mCherry(PX458)-SgmouseTSDR-2 | depositor full sequence | sequence record 247400 | pSpdCas9-huTET1CD-T2A-mCherry(PX458)-SgmouseTSDR-2 sequence 11407 bps
GAGGGCCTATTTCCCATGATTCCTTCATATTTGCATATACGATACAAGGCTGTTAGAGAGATAATTGGAA
TTAATTTGACTGTAAACACAAAGATATTAGTACAAAATACGTGACGTAGAAAGTAATAATTTCTTGGGTA
GTTTGCAGTTTTAAAATTATGTTTTAAAATGGACTATCATATGCTTACCGTAACTTGAAAGTATTTCGAT
TTCTTGGCTTTATATATCTTGTGGAAAGGACGAAACACCGCTACAGCATTTGAAGACTCAGTTTTAGAGC
TAGAAATAGCAAGTTAAAATAAGGCTAGTCCGTTATCAACTTGAAAAAGTGGCACCGAGTCGGTGCTTTT
TTGTTTTAGAGCTAGAAATAGCAAGTTAAAATAAGGCTAGTCCGTTTTTAGCGCGTGCGCCAATTCTGCA
GACAAATGGCTCTAGAGGTACCCGTTACATAACTTACGGTAAATGGCCCGCCTGGCTGACCGCCCAACGA
CCCCCGCCCATTGACGTCAATAGTAACGCCAATAGGGACTTTCCATTGACGTCAATGGGTGGAGTATTTA
CGGTAAACTGCCCACTTGGCAGTACATCAAGTGTATCATATGCCAAGTACGCCCCCTATTGACGTCAATG
ACGGTAAATGGCCCGCCTGGCATTGTGCCCAGTACATGACCTTATGGGACTTTCCTACTTGGCAGTACAT
CTACGTATTAGTCATCGCTATTACCATGGTCGAGGTGAGCCCCACGTTCTGCTTCACTCTCCCCATCTCC
CCCCCCTCCCCACCCCCAATTTTGTATTTATTTATTTTTTAATTATTTTGTGCAGCGATGGGGGCGGGGG
GGGGGGGGGGGCGCGCGCCAGGCGGGGCGGGGCGGGGCGAGGGGCGGGGCGGGGCGAGGCGGAGAGGTGC
GGCGGCAGCCAATCAGAGCGGCGCGCTCCGAAAGTTTCCTTTTATGGCGAGGCGGCGGCGGCGGCGGCCC
TATAAAAAGCGAAGCGCGCGGCGGGCGGGAGTCGCTGCGACGCTGCCTTCGCCCCGTGCCCCGCTCCGCC
GCCGCCTCGCGCCGCCCGCCCCGGCTCTGACTGACCGCGTTACTCCCACAGGTGAGCGGGCGGGACGGCC
CTTCTCCTCCGGGCTGTAATTAGCTGAGCAAGAGGTAAGGGTTTAAGGGATGGTTGGTTGGTGGGGTATT
AATGTTTAATTACCTGGAGCACCTGCCTGAAATCACTTTTTTTCAGGTTGGACCGGTGCCACCATGTACC
CATACGATGTTCCAGATTACGCTTCGCCGAAGAAAAAGCGCAAGGTCGAAGCGTCCGACAAGAAGTACAG
CATCGGCCTGGCCATCGGCACCAACTCTGTGGGCTGGGCCGTGATCACCGACGAGTACAAGGTGCCCAGC
AAGAAATTCAAGGTGCTGGGCAACACCGACCGGCACAGCATCAAGAAGAACCTGATCGGAGCCCTGCTGT
TCGACAGCGGCGAAACAGCCGAGGCCACCCGGCTGAAGAGAACCGCCAGAAGAAGATACACCAGACGGAA
GAACCGGATCTGCTATCTGCAAGAGATCTTCAGCAACGAGATGGCCAAGGTGGACGACAGCTTCTTCCAC
AGACTGGAAGAGTCCTTCCTGGTGGAAGAGGATAAGAAGCACGAGCGGCACCCCATCTTCGGCAACATCG
TGGACGAGGTGGCCTACCACGAGAAGTACCCCACCATCTACCACCTGAGAAAGAAACTGGTGGACAGCAC
CGACAAGGCCGACCTGCGGCTGATCTATCTGGCCCTGGCCCACATGATCAAGTTCCGGGGCCACTTCCTG
ATCGAGGGCGACCTGAACCCCGACAACAGCGACGTGGACAAGCTGTTCATCCAGCTGGTGCAGACCTACA
ACCAGCTGTTCGAGGAAAACCCCATCAACGCCAGCGGCGTGGACGCCAAGGCCATCCTGTCTGCCAGACT
GAGCAAGAGCAGACGGCTGGAAAATCTGATCGCCCAGCTGCCCGGCGAGAAGAAGAATGGCCTGTTCGGC
AACCTGATTGCCCTGAGCCTGGGCCTGACCCCCAACTTCAAGAGCAACTTCGACCTGGCCGAGGATGCCA
AACTGCAGCTGAGCAAGGACACCTACGACGACGACCTGGACAACCTGCTGGCCCAGATCGGCGACCAGTA
CGCCGACCTGTTTCTGGCCGCCAAGAACCTGTCCGACGCCATCCTGCTGAGCGACATCCTGAGAGTGAAC
ACCGAGATCACCAAGGCCCCCCTGAGCGCCTCTATGATCAAGAGATACGACGAGCACCACCAGGACCTGA
CCCTGCTGAAAGCTCTCGTGCGGCAGCAGCTGCCTGAGAAGTACAAAGAGATTTTCTTCGACCAGAGCAA
GAACGGCTACGCCGGCTACATTGACGGCGGAGCCAGCCAGGAAGAGTTCTACAAGTTCATCAAGCCCATC
CTGGAAAAGATGGACGGCACCGAGGAACTGCTCGTGAAGCTGAACAGAGAGGACCTGCTGCGGAAGCAGC
GGACCTTCGACAACGGCAGCATCCCCCACCAGATCCACCTGGGAGAGCTGCACGCCATTCTGCGGCGGCA
GGAAGATTTTTACCCATTCCTGAAGGACAACCGGGAAAAGATCGAGAAGATCCTGACCTTCCGCATCCCC
TACTACGTGGGCCCTCTGGCCAGGGGAAACAGCAGATTCGCCTGGATGACCAGAAAGAGCGAGGAAACCA
TCACCCCCTGGAACTTCGAGGAAGTGGTGGACAAGGGCGCTTCCGCCCAGAGCTTCATCGAGCGGATGAC
CAACTTCGATAAGAACCTGCCCAACGAGAAGGTGCTGCCCAAGCACAGCCTGCTGTACGAGTACTTCACC
GTGTATAACGAGCTGACCAAAGTGAAATACGTGACCGAGGGAATGAGAAAGCCCGCCTTCCTGAGCGGCG
AGCAGAAAAAGGCCATCGTGGACCTGCTGTTCAAGACCAACCGGAAAGTGACCGTGAAGCAGCTGAAAGA
GGACTACTTCAAGAAAATCGAGTGCTTCGACTCCGTGGAAATCTCCGGCGTGGAAGATCGGTTCAACGCC
TCCCTGGGCACATACCACGATCTGCTGAAAATTATCAAGGACAAGGACTTCCTGGACAATGAGGAAAACG
AGGACATTCTGGAAGATATCGTGCTGACCCTGACACTGTTTGAGGACAGAGAGATGATCGAGGAACGGCT
GAAAACCTATGCCCACCTGTTCGACGACAAAGTGATGAAGCAGCTGAAGCGGCGGAGATACACCGGCTGG
GGCAGGCTGAGCCGGAAGCTGATCAACGGCATCCGGGACAAGCAGTCCGGCAAGACAATCCTGGATTTCC
TGAAGTCCGACGGCTTCGCCAACAGAAACTTCATGCAGCTGATCCACGACGACAGCCTGACCTTTAAAGA
GGACATCCAGAAAGCCCAGGTGTCCGGCCAGGGCGATAGCCTGCACGAGCACATTGCCAATCTGGCCGGC
AGCCCCGCCATTAAGAAGGGCATCCTGCAGACAGTGAAGGTGGTGGACGAGCTCGTGAAAGTGATGGGCC
GGCACAAGCCCGAGAACATCGTGATCGAAATGGCCAGAGAGAACCAGACCACCCAGAAGGGACAGAAGAA
CAGCCGCGAGAGAATGAAGCGGATCGAAGAGGGCATCAAAGAGCTGGGCAGCCAGATCCTGAAAGAACAC
CCCGTGGAAAACACCCAGCTGCAGAACGAGAAGCTGTACCTGTACTACCTGCAGAATGGGCGGGATATGT
ACGTGGACCAGGAACTGGACATCAACCGGCTGTCCGACTACGATGTGGACGCCATCGTGCCTCAGAGCTT
TCTGAAGGACGACTCCATCGACAACAAGGTGCTGACCAGAAGCGACAAGAACCGGGGCAAGAGCGACAAC
GTGCCCTCCGAAGAGGTCGTGAAGAAGATGAAGAACTACTGGCGGCAGCTGCTGAACGCCAAGCTGATTA
CCCAGAGAAAGTTCGACAATCTGACCAAGGCCGAGAGAGGCGGCCTGAGCGAACTGGATAAGGCCGGCTT
CATCAAGAGACAGCTGGTGGAAACCCGGCAGATCACAAAGCACGTGGCACAGATCCTGGACTCCCGGATG
AACACTAAGTACGACGAGAATGACAAGCTGATCCGGGAAGTGAAAGTGATCACCCTGAAGTCCAAGCTGG
TGTCCGATTTCCGGAAGGATTTCCAGTTTTACAAAGTGCGCGAGATCAACAACTACCACCACGCCCACGA
CGCCTACCTGAACGCCGTCGTGGGAACCGCCCTGATCAAAAAGTACCCTAAGCTGGAAAGCGAGTTCGTG
TACGGCGACTACAAGGTGTACGACGTGCGGAAGATGATCGCCAAGAGCGAGCAGGAAATCGGCAAGGCTA
CCGCCAAGTACTTCTTCTACAGCAACATCATGAACTTTTTCAAGACCGAGATTACCCTGGCCAACGGCGA
GATCCGGAAGCGGCCTCTGATCGAGACAAACGGCGAAACCGGGGAGATCGTGTGGGATAAGGGCCGGGAT
TTTGCCACCGTGCGGAAAGTGCTGAGCATGCCCCAAGTGAATATCGTGAAAAAGACCGAGGTGCAGACAG
GCGGCTTCAGCAAAGAGTCTATCCTGCCCAAGAGGAACAGCGATAAGCTGATCGCCAGAAAGAAGGACTG
GGACCCTAAGAAGTACGGCGGCTTCGACAGCCCCACCGTGGCCTATTCTGTGCTGGTGGTGGCCAAAGTG
GAAAAGGGCAAGTCCAAGAAACTGAAGAGTGTGAAAGAGCTGCTGGGGATCACCATCATGGAAAGAAGCA
GCTTCGAGAAGAATCCCATCGACTTTCTGGAAGCCAAGGGCTACAAAGAAGTGAAAAAGGACCTGATCAT
CAAGCTGCCTAAGTACTCCCTGTTCGAGCTGGAAAACGGCCGGAAGAGAATGCTGGCCTCTGCCGGCGAA
CTGCAGAAGGGAAACGAACTGGCCCTGCCCTCCAAATATGTGAACTTCCTGTACCTGGCCAGCCACTATG
AGAAGCTGAAGGGCTCCCCCGAGGATAATGAGCAGAAACAGCTGTTTGTGGAACAGCACAAGCACTACCT
GGACGAGATCATCGAGCAGATCAGCGAGTTCTCCAAGAGAGTGATCCTGGCCGACGCTAATCTGGACAAA
GTGCTGTCCGCCTACAACAAGCACCGGGATAAGCCCATCAGAGAGCAGGCCGAGAATATCATCCACCTGT
TTACCCTGACCAATCTGGGAGCCCCTGCCGCCTTCAAGTACTTTGACACCACCATCGACCGGAAGAGGTA
CACCAGCACCAAAGAGGTGCTGGACGCCACCCTGATCCACCAGAGCATCACCGGCCTGTACGAGACACGG
ATCGACCTGTCTCAGCTGGGAGGCGACAAAAGGCCGGCGGCCACGAAAAAGGCCGGCCAGGGAGGAGGAT
CCCTGCCCACCTGCAGCTGTCTTGATCGAGTTATACAAAAAGACAAAGGCCCATATTATACACACCTTGG
GGCAGGACCAAGTGTTGCTGCTGTCAGGGAAATCATGGAGAATAGGTATGGTCAAAAAGGAAACGCAATA
AGGATAGAAATAGTAGTGTACACCGGTAAAGAAGGGAAAAGCTCTCATGGGTGTCCAATTGCTAAGTGGG
TTTTAAGAAGAAGCAGTGATGAAGAAAAAGTTCTTTGTTTGGTCCGGCAGCGTACAGGCCACCACTGTCC
AACTGCTGTGATGGTGGTGCTCATCATGGTGTGGGATGGCATCCCTCTTCCAATGGCCGACCGGCTATAC
ACAGAGCTCACAGAGAATCTAAAGTCATACAATGGGCACCCTACCGACAGAAGATGCACCCTCAATGAAA
ATCGTACCTGTACATGTCAAGGAATTGATCCAGAGACTTGTGGAGCTTCATTCTCTTTTGGCTGTTCATG
GAGTATGTACTTTAATGGCTGTAAGTTTGGTAGAAGCCCAAGCCCCAGAAGATTTAGAATTGATCCAAGC
TCTCCCTTACATGAAAAAAACCTTGAAGATAACTTACAGAGTTTGGCTACACGATTAGCTCCAATTTATA
AGCAGTATGCTCCAGTAGCTTACCAAAATCAGGTGGAATATGAAAATGTTGCCCGAGAATGTCGGCTTGG
CAGCAAGGAAGGTCGACCCTTCTCTGGGGTCACTGCTTGCCTGGACTTCTGTGCTCATCCCCACAGGGAC
ATTCACAACATGAATAATGGAAGCACTGTGGTTTGTACCTTAACTCGAGAAGATAACCGCTCTTTGGGTG
TTATTCCTCAAGATGAGCAGCTCCATGTGCTACCTCTTTATAAGCTTTCAGACACAGATGAGTTTGGCTC
CAAGGAAGGAATGGAAGCCAAGATCAAATCTGGGGCCATCGAGGTCCTGGCACCCCGCCGCAAAAAAAGA
ACGTGTTTCACTCAGCCTGTTCCCCGTTCTGGAAAGAAGAGGGCTGCGATGATGACAGAGGTTCTTGCAC
ATAAGATAAGGGCAGTGGAAAAGAAACCTATTCCCCGAATCAAGCGGAAGAATAACTCAACAACAACAAA
CAACAGTAAGCCTTCGTCACTGCCAACCTTAGGGAGTAACACTGAGACCGTGCAACCTGAAGTAAAAAGT
GAAACCGAACCCCATTTTATCTTAAAAAGTTCAGACAACACTAAAACTTATTCGCTGATGCCATCCGCTC
CTCACCCAGTGAAAGAGGCATCTCCAGGCTTCTCCTGGTCCCCGAAGACTGCTTCAGCCACACCAGCTCC
ACTGAAGAATGACGCAACAGCCTCATGCGGGTTTTCAGAAAGAAGCAGCACTCCCCACTGTACGATGCCT
TCGGGAAGACTCAGTGGTGCCAATGCTGCAGCTGCTGATGGCCCTGGCATTTCACAGCTTGGCGAAGTGG
CTCCTCTCCCCACCCTGTCTGCTCCTGTGATGGAGCCCCTCATTAATTCTGAGCCTTCCACTGGTGTGAC
TGAGCCGCTAACGCCTCATCAGCCAAACCACCAGCCCTCCTTCCTCACCTCTCCTCAAGACCTTGCCTCT
TCTCCAATGGAAGAAGATGAGCAGCATTCTGAAGCAGATGAGCCTCCATCAGACGAACCCCTATCTGATG
ACCCCCTGTCACCTGCTGAGGAGAAATTGCCCCACATTGATGAGTATTGGTCAGACAGTGAGCACATCTT
TTTGGATGCAAATATTGGTGGGGTGGCCATCGCACCTGCTCACGGCTCGGTTTTGATTGAGTGTGCCCGG
CGAGAGCTGCACGCTACCACTCCTGTTGAGCACCCCAACCGTAATCATCCAACCCGCCTCTCCCTTGTCT
TTTACCAGCACAAAAACCTAAATAAGCCCCAACATGGTTTTGAACTAAACAAGATTAAGTTTGAGGCTAA
AGAAGCTAAGAATAAGAAAATGAAGGCCTCAGAGCAAAAAGACCAGGCAGCTAATGAAGGTCCAGAACAG
TCCTCTGAAGTAAATGAATTGAACCAAATTCCTTCTCATAAAGCATTAACATTAACCCATGACAATGTTG
TCACCGTGTCCCCTTATGCTCTCACACACGTTGCGGGGCCCTATAACCATTGGGTCATGGCCGGCCAGGC
AAAAAAGAAAAAGGAATTCGGCAGTGGAGAGGGCAGAGGAAGTCTGCTAACATGCGGTGACGTCGAGGAG
AATCCTGGCCCAGTGAGCAAGGGCGAGGAGGATAACATGGCCATCATCAAGGAGTTCATGCGCTTCAAGG
TGCACATGGAGGGCTCCGTGAACGGCCACGAGTTCGAGATCGAGGGCGAGGGCGAGGGCCGCCCCTACGA
GGGCACCCAGACCGCCAAGCTGAAGGTGACCAAGGGTGGCCCCCTGCCCTTCGCCTGGGACATCCTGTCC
CCTCAGTTCATGTACGGCTCCAAGGCCTACGTGAAGCACCCCGCCGACATCCCCGACTACTTGAAGCTGT
CCTTCCCCGAGGGCTTCAAGTGGGAGCGCGTGATGAACTTCGAGGACGGCGGCGTGGTGACCGTGACCCA
GGACTCCTCCCTGCAGGACGGCGAGTTCATCTACAAGGTGAAGCTGCGCGGCACCAACTTCCCCTCCGAC
GGCCCCGTAATGCAGAAGAAAACCATGGGCTGGGAGGCCTCCTCCGAGCGGATGTACCCCGAGGACGGCG
CCCTGAAGGGCGAGATCAAGCAGAGGCTGAAGCTGAAGGACGGCGGCCACTACGACGCTGAGGTCAAGAC
CACCTACAAGGCCAAGAAGCCCGTGCAGCTGCCCGGCGCCTACAACGTCAACATCAAGTTGGACATCACC
TCCCACAACGAGGACTACACCATCGTGGAACAGTACGAACGCGCCGAGGGCCGCCACTCCACCGGCGGCA
TGGACGAGCTGTACAAGTAAGAATTCTAACTAGAGCTCGCTGATCAGCCTCGACTGTGCCTTCTAGTTGC
CAGCCATCTGTTGTTTGCCCCTCCCCCGTGCCTTCCTTGACCCTGGAAGGTGCCACTCCCACTGTCCTTT
CCTAATAAAATGAGGAAATTGCATCGCATTGTCTGAGTAGGTGTCATTCTATTCTGGGGGGTGGGGTGGG
GCAGGACAGCAAGGGGGAGGATTGGGAAGAGAATAGCAGGCATGCTGGGGAGCGGCCGCAGGAACCCCTA
GTGATGGAGTTGGCCACTCCCTCTCTGCGCGCTCGCTCGCTCACTGAGGCCGGGCGACCAAAGGTCGCCC
GACGCCCGGGCTTTGCCCGGGCGGCCTCAGTGAGCGAGCGAGCGCGCAGCTGCCTGCAGGGGCGCCTGAT
GCGGTATTTTCTCCTTACGCATCTGTGCGGTATTTCACACCGCATA
[142 nt withheld, positions 8867-9008]
C
[141 nt withheld, positions 9010-9150]
CCTTTGACGTTGGAGTCCACGTTCTTT
[37 nt withheld, positions 9178-9214]
ACCCTATCTCGGGCTATTCTTTTGATTTATAAGGGATTTTGCCGATTTCGGCCTATTGGTTAAAAAATGA
GCTGATTTAACAAAAATTTAACGCGAATTTTAACAAAATATTAACGTTTACAATTTTATGGTGCACTCTC
AGTACAATCTGCTCTGATGCCGCATAGTTAAGCCAGCCCCGACACCCGCCAACACCCGCTGACGCGCCCT
GACGGGCTTGTCTGCTCCCGGCATCCGCTTACAGACAAGCTGTGACCGTCTCCGGGAGCTGCATGTGTCA
GAGGTTTTCACCGTCATCACCGAAACGCGCGAGACGAAAGGGCCTCGTGATACGCCTATTTTTATAGGTT
AATGTCATGATAATAATGGTTTCTTAGACGTCAGGTGGCACTTTTCGGGGAAATGTGCGCGGAACCCCTA
TTTGTTTATTTTTCTAAATACATTCAAATATGTATCCGCTCATGAGACAATAACCCTGATAAATGCTTCA
ATAATATTGAAAAAGGAAGAGTATGAGTATTCAACATTTCCGTGTCGCCCTTATTCCCTTTTTTGCGGCA
TTTTGCCTTCCTGTTTTTGCTCACCCAGAAACGCTGGTGAAAGTAAAAGATGCTGAAGATCAGTTGGGTG
CACGAGTGGGTTACATCGAACTGGATCTCAACAGCGGTAAGATCCTTGAGAGTTTTCGCCCCGAAGAACG
TTTTCCAATGATGAGCACTTTTAAAGTTCTGCTATGTGGCGCGGTATTATCCCGTATTGACGCCGGGCAA
GAGCAACTCGGTCGCCGCATACACTATTCTCAGAATGACTTGGTTGAGTACTCACCAGTCACAGAAAAGC
ATCTTACGGATGGCATGACAGTAAGAGAATTATGCAGTGCTGCCATAACCATGAGTGATAACACTGCGGC
CAACTTACTTCTGACAACGATCGGAGGACCGAAGGAGCTAACCGCTTTTTTGCACAACATGGGGGATCAT
GTAACTCGCCTTGATCGTTGGGAACCGGAGCTGAATGAAGCCATACCAAACGACGAGCGTGACACCACGA
TGCCTGTAGCAATGGCAACAACGTTGCGCAAACTATTAACTGGCGAACTACTTACTCTAGCTTCCCGGCA
ACAATTAATAGACTGGATGGAGGCGGATAAAGTTGCAGGACCACTTCTGCGCTCGGCCCTTCCGGCTGGC
TGGTTTATTGCTGATAAATCTGGAGCCGGTGAGCGTGGAAGCCGCGGTATCATTGCAGCACTGGGGCCAG
ATGGTAAGCCCTCCCGTATCGTAGTTATCTACACGACGGGGAGTCAGGCAACTATGGATGAACGAAATAG
ACAGATCGCTGAGATAGGTGCCTCACTGATTAAGCATTGGTAACTGTCAGACCAAGTTTACTCATATATA
CTTTAGATTGATTTAAAACTTCATTTTTAATTTAAAAGGATCTAGGTGAAGATCCTTTTTGATAATCTCA
TGACCAAAATCCCTTAACGTGAGTTTTCGTTCCACTGAGCGTCAGACCCCGTAGAAAAGATCAAAGGATC
TTCTTGAGATCCTTTTTTTCTGCGCGTAATCTGCTGCTTGCAAACAAAAAAACCACCGCTACCAGCGGTG
GTTTGTTTGCCGGATCAAGAGCTACCAACTCTTTTTCCGAAGGTAACTGGCTTCAGCAGAGCGCAGATAC
CAAATACTGTCCTTCTAGTGTAGCCGTAGTTAGGCCACCACTTCAAGAACTCTGTAGCACCGCCTACATA
CCTCGCTCTGCTAATCCTGTTACCAGTGGCTGCTGCCAGTGGCGATAAGTCGTGTCTTACCGGGTTGGAC
TCAAGACGATAGTTACCGGATAAGGCGCAGCGGTCGGGCTGAACGGGGGGTTCGTGCACACAGCCCAGCT
TGGAGCGAACGACCTACACCGAACTGAGATACCTACAGCGTGAGCTATGAGAAAGCGCCACGCTTCCCGA
AGGGAGAAAGGCGGACAGGTATCCGGTAAGCGGCAGGGTCGGAACAGGAGAGCGCACGAGGGAGCTTCCA
GGGGGAAACGCCTGGTATCTTTATAGTCCTGTCGGGTTTCGCCACCTCTGACTTGAGCGTCGATTTTTGT
GATGCTCGTCAGGGGGGCGGAGCCTATGGAAAAACGCCAGCAACGCGGCCTTTTTACGGTTCCTGGCCTT
TTGCTGGCCTTTTGCTCACATGT
