Features (pLannotate 1.2.2; 21 found; start..end, strand, type, name):
      1..241     +  promoter       U6 promoter: RNA polymerase III promoter for human U6 snRNA
    271..346     +  misc_RNA       gRNA scaffold: guide RNA scaffold for the Streptococcus pyogenes CRISPR/Cas9 system
    353..396     +  misc_RNA       gRNA scaffold (fragment): guide RNA scaffold for the Streptococcus pyogenes CRISPR/Cas9 system
    443..728     +  enhancer       CMV enhancer: human cytomegalovirus immediate early enhancer; contains an 18-bp deletion relative to the standard CMV enhancer
    730..1007    +  promoter       chicken β-actin promoter: No description available
   1008..1235    +  intron         hybrid intron: hybrid between chicken β-actin (CBA) and minute virus of mice (MMV) introns (Gray et al., 2011)
   1256..1283    +  CDS            3xHA (fragment): three tandem HA epitope tags
   1316..5416    +  CDS            Cas9: Cas9 (Csn1) endonuclease from the Streptococcus pyogenes Type II CRISPR/Cas system generates RNA-guided double strand breaks in DNA
   5417..5450    +  CDS            nucleoplasmin NLS (fragment): bipartite nuclear localization signal from nucleoplasmin
   5462..7615    +  CDS            TET1 (fragment): TET1_HUMAN - Also known as CXXC6, KIAA1676, LCX. Experimental evidence at protein level: Swiss-Prot protein existence level 1. Dioxygenase that catalyzes the conversion of the modified genomic base 5-methylcytosine (5mC) into 5-hydroxymethylcytosine (5hmC) and plays a key role in active DNA demethylation. Also mediates subsequent conversion of 5hmC into 5-formylcytosine (5fC), and conversion of 5fC to 5-carboxylcytosine (5caC). Conversion of 5mC into 5hmC, 5fC and 5caC probably constitutes the first step in cytosine demethylation. Methylation at the C5 position of cytosine bases is an epigenet
   7618..7642    +  CDS            nucleoplasmin NLS (fragment): bipartite nuclear localization signal from nucleoplasmin
   7712..8418    +  CDS            mCherry (fragment): monomeric derivative of DsRed fluorescent protein (Shaner et al., 2004) mammalian codon-optimized
   8453..8564    +  polyA_signal   bGH poly(A) signal: bovine growth hormone polyadenylation signal
   8669..8809    +  repeat_region  AAV2 ITR: inverted terminal repeat of adeno-associated virus serotype 2 inverted
   8814..8865    -  misc_feature   bom (fragment): basis of mobility region from pBR322
   8884..9339    +  rep_origin     f1 ori (sequence partly withheld): f1 bacteriophage origin of replication; arrow indicates direction of (+) strand synthesis
   9340..9389    -  misc_feature   bom (fragment): basis of mobility region from pBR322
   9491..9526    -  CDS            rop (fragment): Rop protein, which maintains plasmids at low copy number; rop
   9621..9725    +  promoter       AmpR promoter: bla
   9726..10586   +  CDS            AmpR: β-lactamase; bla; confers resistance to ampicillin, carbenicillin, and related antibiotics
  10757..11345   +  rep_origin     ori: high-copy-number ColE1/pMB1/pBR322/pUC origin of replication
>Addgene plasmid #129054 | pSpdCas9-huTET1CD-T2A-mCherry(PX458)-SgmouseTSDR-2 | addgene full sequence | sequence record 256241 | Addgene NGS Result
GAGGGCCTATTTCCCATGATTCCTTCATATTTGCATATACGATACAAGGCTGTTAGAGAGATAATTGGAA
TTAATTTGACTGTAAACACAAAGATATTAGTACAAAATACGTGACGTAGAAAGTAATAATTTCTTGGGTA
GTTTGCAGTTTTAAAATTATGTTTTAAAATGGACTATCATATGCTTACCGTAACTTGAAAGTATTTCGAT
TTCTTGGCTTTATATATCTTGTGGAAAGGACGAAACACCGCTACAGCATTTGAAGACTCAGTTTTAGAGC
TAGAAATAGCAAGTTAAAATAAGGCTAGTCCGTTATCAACTTGAAAAAGTGGCACCGAGTCGGTGCTTTT
TTGTTTTAGAGCTAGAAATAGCAAGTTAAAATAAGGCTAGTCCGTTTTTAGCGCGTGCGCCAATTCTGCA
GACAAATGGCTCTAGAGGTACCCGTTACATAACTTACGGTAAATGGCCCGCCTGGCTGACCGCCCAACGA
CCCCCGCCCATTGACGTCAATAGTAACGCCAATAGGGACTTTCCATTGACGTCAATGGGTGGAGTATTTA
CGGTAAACTGCCCACTTGGCAGTACATCAAGTGTATCATATGCCAAGTACGCCCCCTATTGACGTCAATG
ACGGTAAATGGCCCGCCTGGCATTGTGCCCAGTACATGACCTTATGGGACTTTCCTACTTGGCAGTACAT
CTACGTATTAGTCATCGCTATTACCATGGTCGAGGTGAGCCCCACGTTCTGCTTCACTCTCCCCATCTCC
CCCCCCTCCCCACCCCCAATTTTGTATTTATTTATTTTTTAATTATTTTGTGCAGCGATGGGGGCGGGGG
GGGGGGGGGGGCGCGCGCCGGGGGGGGGGGGGGGGGGGGGGGGGGGGGGSGGGGSGRGGCGGRGAGGTGC
GGCGGCAGCCAATCAGAGCGGCGCGCTCCGAAAGTTTCCTTTTATGGCGAGGCGGCGGCGGCGGCGGCCC
TATAAAAAGCGAAGCGCGCGGCGGGCGGGAGTCGCTGCGCGCTGCCTTCGCCCCGTGCCCCGCTCCGCCG
CCGCCTCGCGCCGCCCGCCCCGGCTCTGACTGACCGCGTTACTCCCACAGGTGAGCGGGCGGGACGGCCC
TTCTCCTCCGGGCTGTAATTAGCTGAGCAAGAGGTAAGGGTTTAAGGGATGGTTGGTTGGTGGGGTATTA
ATGTTTAATTACCTGGAGCACCTGCCTGAAATCACTTTTTTTCAGGTTGGACCGGTGCCACCATGTACCC
ATACGATGTTCCAGATTACGCTTCGCCGAAGAAAAAGCGCAAGGTCGAAGCGTCCGACAAGAAGTACAGC
ATCGGCCTGGCCATCGGCACCAACTCTGTGGGCTGGGCCGTGATCACCGACGAGTACAAGGTGCCCAGCA
AGAAATTCAAGGTGCTGGGCAACACCGACCGGCACAGCATCAAGAAGAACCTGATCGGAGCCCTGCTGTT
CGACAGCGGCGAAACAGCCGAGGCCACCCGGCTGAAGAGAACCGCCAGAAGAAGATACACCAGACGGAAG
AACCGGATCTGCTATCTGCAAGAGATCTTCAGCAACGAGATGGCCAAGGTGGACGACAGCTTCTTCCACA
GACTGGAAGAGTCCTTCCTGGTGGAAGAGGATAAGAAGCACGAGCGGCACCCCATCTTCGGCAACATCGT
GGACGAGGTGGCCTACCACGAGAAGTACCCCACCATCTACCACCTGAGAAAGAAACTGGTGGACAGCACC
GACAAGGCCGACCTGCGGCTGATCTATCTGGCCCTGGCCCACATGATCAAGTTCCGGGGCCACTTCCTGA
TCGAGGGCGACCTGAACCCCGACAACAGCGACGTGGACAAGCTGTTCATCCAGCTGGTGCAGACCTACAA
CCAGCTGTTCGAGGAAAACCCCATCAACGCCAGCGGCGTGGACGCCAAGGCCATCCTGTCTGCCAGACTG
AGCAAGAGCAGACGGCTGGAAAATCTGATCGCCCAGCTGCCCGGCGAGAAGAAGAATGGCCTGTTCGGCA
ACCTGATTGCCCTGAGCCTGGGCCTGACCCCCAACTTCAAGAGCAACTTCGACCTGGCCGAGGATGCCAA
ACTGCAGCTGAGCAAGGACACCTACGACGACGACCTGGACAACCTGCTGGCCCAGATCGGCGACCAGTAC
GCCGACCTGTTTCTGGCCGCCAAGAACCTGTCCGACGCCATCCTGCTGAGCGACATCCTGAGAGTGAACA
CCGAGATCACCAAGGCCCCCCTGAGCGCCTCTATGATCAAGAGATACGACGAGCACCACCAGGACCTGAC
CCTGCTGAAAGCTCTCGTGCGGCAGCAGCTGCCTGAGAAGTACAAAGAGATTTTCTTCGACCAGAGCAAG
AACGGCTACGCCGGCTACATTGACGGCGGAGCCAGCCAGGAAGAGTTCTACAAGTTCATCAAGCCCATCC
TGGAAAAGATGGACGGCACCGAGGAACTGCTCGTGAAGCTGAACAGAGAGGACCTGCTGCGGAAGCAGCG
GACCTTCGACAACGGCAGCATCCCCCACCAGATCCACCTGGGAGAGCTGCACGCCATTCTGCGGCGGCAG
GAAGATTTTTACCCATTCCTGAAGGACAACCGGGAAAAGATCGAGAAGATCCTGACCTTCCGCATCCCCT
ACTACGTGGGCCCTCTGGCCAGGGGAAACAGCAGATTCGCCTGGATGACCAGAAAGAGCGAGGAAACCAT
CACCCCCTGGAACTTCGAGGAAGTGGTGGACAAGGGCGCTTCCGCCCAGAGCTTCATCGAGCGGATGACC
AACTTCGATAAGAACCTGCCCAACGAGAAGGTGCTGCCCAAGCACAGCCTGCTGTACGAGTACTTCACCG
TGTATAACGAGCTGACCAAAGTGAAATACGTGACCGAGGGAATGAGAAAGCCCGCCTTCCTGAGCGGCGA
GCAGAAAAAGGCCATCGTGGACCTGCTGTTCAAGACCAACCGGAAAGTGACCGTGAAGCAGCTGAAAGAG
GACTACTTCAAGAAAATCGAGTGCTTCGACTCCGTGGAAATCTCCGGCGTGGAAGATCGGTTCAACGCCT
CCCTGGGCACATACCACGATCTGCTGAAAATTATCAAGGACAAGGACTTCCTGGACAATGAGGAAAACGA
GGACATTCTGGAAGATATCGTGCTGACCCTGACACTGTTTGAGGACAGAGAGATGATCGAGGAACGGCTG
AAAACCTATGCCCACCTGTTCGACGACAAAGTGATGAAGCAGCTGAAGCGGCGGAGATACACCGGCTGGG
GCAGGCTGAGCCGGAAGCTGATCAACGGCATCCGGGACAAGCAGTCCGGCAAGACAATCCTGGATTTCCT
GAAGTCCGACGGCTTCGCCAACAGAAACTTCATGCAGCTGATCCACGACGACAGCCTGACCTTTAAAGAG
GACATCCAGAAAGCCCAGGTGTCCGGCCAGGGCGATAGCCTGCACGAGCACATTGCCAATCTGGCCGGCA
GCCCCGCCATTAAGAAGGGCATCCTGCAGACAGTGAAGGTGGTGGACGAGCTCGTGAAAGTGATGGGCCG
GCACAAGCCCGAGAACATCGTGATCGAAATGGCCAGAGAGAACCAGACCACCCAGAAGGGACAGAAGAAC
AGCCGCGAGAGAATGAAGCGGATCGAAGAGGGCATCAAAGAGCTGGGCAGCCAGATCCTGAAAGAACACC
CCGTGGAAAACACCCAGCTGCAGAACGAGAAGCTGTACCTGTACTACCTGCAGAATGGGCGGGATATGTA
CGTGGACCAGGAACTGGACATCAACCGGCTGTCCGACTACGATGTGGACGCCATCGTGCCTCAGAGCTTT
CTGAAGGACGACTCCATCGACAACAAGGTGCTGACCAGAAGCGACAAGAACCGGGGCAAGAGCGACAACG
TGCCCTCCGAAGAGGTCGTGAAGAAGATGAAGAACTACTGGCGGCAGCTGCTGAACGCCAAGCTGATTAC
CCAGAGAAAGTTCGACAATCTGACCAAGGCCGAGAGAGGCGGCCTGAGCGAACTGGATAAGGCCGGCTTC
ATCAAGAGACAGCTGGTGGAAACCCGGCAGATCACAAAGCACGTGGCACAGATCCTGGACTCCCGGATGA
ACACTAAGTACGACGAGAATGACAAGCTGATCCGGGAAGTGAAAGTGATCACCCTGAAGTCCAAGCTGGT
GTCCGATTTCCGGAAGGATTTCCAGTTTTACAAAGTGCGCGAGATCAACAACTACCACCACGCCCACGAC
GCCTACCTGAACGCCGTCGTGGGAACCGCCCTGATCAAAAAGTACCCTAAGCTGGAAAGCGAGTTCGTGT
ACGGCGACTACAAGGTGTACGACGTGCGGAAGATGATCGCCAAGAGCGAGCAGGAAATCGGCAAGGCTAC
CGCCAAGTACTTCTTCTACAGCAACATCATGAACTTTTTCAAGACCGAGATTACCCTGGCCAACGGCGAG
ATCCGGAAGCGGCCTCTGATCGAGACAAACGGCGAAACCGGGGAGATCGTGTGGGATAAGGGCCGGGATT
TTGCCACCGTGCGGAAAGTGCTGAGCATGCCCCAAGTGAATATCGTGAAAAAGACCGAGGTGCAGACAGG
CGGCTTCAGCAAAGAGTCTATCCTGCCCAAGAGGAACAGCGATAAGCTGATCGCCAGAAAGAAGGACTGG
GACCCTAAGAAGTACGGCGGCTTCGACAGCCCCACCGTGGCCTATTCTGTGCTGGTGGTGGCCAAAGTGG
AAAAGGGCAAGTCCAAGAAACTGAAGAGTGTGAAAGAGCTGCTGGGGATCACCATCATGGAAAGAAGCAG
CTTCGAGAAGAATCCCATCGACTTTCTGGAAGCCAAGGGCTACAAAGAAGTGAAAAAGGACCTGATCATC
AAGCTGCCTAAGTACTCCCTGTTCGAGCTGGAAAACGGCCGGAAGAGAATGCTGGCCTCTGCCGGCGAAC
TGCAGAAGGGAAACGAACTGGCCCTGCCCTCCAAATATGTGAACTTCCTGTACCTGGCCAGCCACTATGA
GAAGCTGAAGGGCTCCCCCGAGGATAATGAGCAGAAACAGCTGTTTGTGGAACAGCACAAGCACTACCTG
GACGAGATCATCGAGCAGATCAGCGAGTTCTCCAAGAGAGTGATCCTGGCCGACGCTAATCTGGACAAAG
TGCTGTCCGCCTACAACAAGCACCGGGATAAGCCCATCAGAGAGCAGGCCGAGAATATCATCCACCTGTT
TACCCTGACCAATCTGGGAGCCCCTGCCGCCTTCAAGTACTTTGACACCACCATCGACCGGAAGAGGTAC
ACCAGCACCAAAGAGGTGCTGGACGCCACCCTGATCCACCAGAGCATCACCGGCCTGTACGAGACACGGA
TCGACCTGTCTCAGCTGGGAGGCGACAAAAGGCCGGCGGCCACGAAAAAGGCCGGCCAGGGAGGAGGATC
CCTGCCCACCTGCAGCTGTCTTGATCGAGTTATACAAAAAGACAAAGGCCCATATTATACACACCTTGGG
GCAGGACCAAGTGTTGCTGCTGTCAGGGAAATCATGGAGAATAGGTATGGTCAAAAAGGAAACGCAATAA
GGATAGAAATAGTAGTGTACACCGGTAAAGAAGGGAAAAGCTCTCATGGGTGTCCAATTGCTAAGTGGGT
TTTAAGAAGAAGCAGTGATGAAGAAAAAGTTCTTTGTTTGGTCCGGCAGCGTACAGGCCACCACTGTCCA
ACTGCTGTGATGGTGGTGCTCATCATGGTGTGGGATGGCATCCCTCTTCCAATGGCCGACCGGCTATACA
CAGAGCTCACAGAGAATCTAAAGTCATACAATGGGCACCCTACCGACAGAAGATGCACCCTCAATGAAAA
TCGTACCTGTACATGTCAAGGAATTGATCCAGAGACTTGTGGAGCTTCATTCTCTTTTGGCTGTTCATGG
AGTATGTACTTTAATGGCTGTAAGTTTGGTAGAAGCCCAAGCCCCAGAAGATTTAGAATTGATCCAAGCT
CTCCCTTACATGAAAAAAACCTTGAAGATAACTTACAGAGTTTGGCTACACGATTAGCTCCAATTTATAA
GCAGTATGCTCCAGTAGCTTACCAAAATCAGGTGGAATATGAAAATGTTGCCCGAGAATGTCGGCTTGGC
AGCAAGGAAGGTCGACCCTTCTCTGGGGTCACTGCTTGCCTGGACTTCTGTGCTCATCCCCACAGGGACA
TTCACAACATGAATAATGGAAGCACTGTGGTTTGTACCTTAACTCGAGAAGATAACCGCTCTTTGGGTGT
TATTCCTCAAGATGAGCAGCTCCATGTGCTACCTCTTTATAAGCTTTCAGACACAGATGAGTTTGGCTCC
AAGGAAGGAATGGAAGCCAAGATCAAATCTGGGGCCATCGAGGTCCTGGCACCCCGCCGCAAAAAAAGAA
CGTGTTTCACTCAGCCTGTTCCCCGTTCTGGAAAGAAGAGGGCTGCGATGATGACAGAGGTTCTTGCACA
TAAGATAAGGGCAGTGGAAAAGAAACCTATTCCCCGAATCAAGCGGAAGAATAACTCAACAACAACAAAC
AACAGTAAGCCTTCGTCACTGCCAACCTTAGGGAGTAACACTGAGACCGTGCAACCTGAAGTAAAAAGTG
AAACCGAACCCCATTTTATCTTAAAAAGTTCAGACAACACTAAAACTTATTCGCTGATGCCATCCGCTCC
TCACCCAGTGAAAGAGGCATCTCCAGGCTTCTCCTGGTCCCCGAAGACTGCTTCAGCCACACCAGCTCCA
CTGAAGAATGACGCAACAGCCTCATGCGGGTTTTCAGAAAGAAGCAGCACTCCCCACTGTACGATGCCTT
CGGGAAGACTCAGTGGTGCCAATGCTGCAGCTGCTGATGGCCCTGGCATTTCACAGCTTGGCGAAGTGGC
TCCTCTCCCCACCCTGTCTGCTCCTGTGATGGAGCCCCTCATTAATTCTGAGCCTTCCACTGGTGTGACT
GAGCCGCTAACGCCTCATCAGCCAAACCACCAGCCCTCCTTCCTCACCTCTCCTCAAGACCTTGCCTCTT
CTCCAATGGAAGAAGATGAGCAGCATTCTGAAGCAGATGAGCCTCCATCAGACGAACCCCTATCTGATGA
CCCCCTGTCACCTGCTGAGGAGAAATTGCCCCACATTGATGAGTATTGGTCAGACAGTGAGCACATCTTT
TTGGATGCAAATATTGGTGGGGTGGCCATCGCACCTGCTCACGGCTCGGTTTTGATTGAGTGTGCCCGGC
GAGAGCTGCACGCTACCACTCCTGTTGAGCACCCCAACCGTAATCATCCAACCCGCCTCTCCCTTGTCTT
TTACCAGCACAAAAACCTAAATAAGCCCCAACATGGTTTTGAACTAAACAAGATTAAGTTTGAGGCTAAA
GAAGCTAAGAATAAGAAAATGAAGGCCTCAGAGCAAAAAGACCAGGCAGCTAATGAAGGTCCAGAACAGT
CCTCTGAAGTAAATGAATTGAACCAAATTCCTTCTCATAAAGCATTAACATTAACCCATGACAATGTTGT
CACCGTGTCCCCTTATGCTCTCACACACGTTGCGGGGCCCTATAACCATTGGGTCATGGCCGGCCAGGCA
AAAAAGAAAAAGGAATTCGGCAGTGGAGAGGGCAGAGGAAGTCTGCTAACATGCGGTGACGTCGAGGAGA
ATCCTGGCCCAGTGAGCAAGGGCGAGGAGGATAACATGGCCATCATCAAGGAGTTCATGCGCTTCAAGGT
GCACATGGAGGGCTCCGTGAACGGCCACGAGTTCGAGATCGAGGGCGAGGGCGAGGGCCGCCCCTACGAG
GGCACCCAGACCGCCAAGCTGAAGGTGACCAAGGGTGGCCCCCTGCCCTTCGCCTGGGACATCCTGTCCC
CTCAGTTCATGTACGGCTCCAAGGCCTACGTGAAGCACCCCGCCGACATCCCCGACTACTTGAAGCTGTC
CTTCCCCGAGGGCTTCAAGTGGGAGCGCGTGATGAACTTCGAGGACGGCGGCGTGGTGACCGTGACCCAG
GACTCCTCCCTGCAGGACGGCGAGTTCATCTACAAGGTGAAGCTGCGCGGCACCAACTTCCCCTCCGACG
GCCCCGTAATGCAGAAGAAAACCATGGGCTGGGAGGCCTCCTCCGAGCGGATGTACCCCGAGGACGGCGC
CCTGAAGGGCGAGATCAAGCAGAGGCTGAAGCTGAAGGACGGCGGCCACTACGACGCTGAGGTCAAGACC
ACCTACAAGGCCAAGAAGCCCGTGCAGCTGCCCGGCGCCTACAACGTCAACATCAAGTTGGACATCACCT
CCCACAACGAGGACTACACCATCGTGGAACAGTACGAACGCGCCGAGGGCCGCCACTCCACCGGCGGCAT
GGACGAGCTGTACAAGTAAGAATTCTAACTAGAGCTCGCTGATCAGCCTCGACTGTGCCTTCTAGTTGCC
AGCCATCTGTTGTTTGCCCCTCCCCCGTGCCTTCCTTGACCCTGGAAGGTGCCACTCCCACTGTCCTTTC
CTAATAAAATGAGGAAATTGCATCGCATTGTCTGAGTAGGTGTCATTCTATTCTGGGGGGTGGGGTGGGG
CAGGACAGCAAGGGGGAGGATTGGGAAGAGAATAGCAGGCATGCTGGGGAGCGGCCGCAGGAACCCCTAG
TGATGGAGTTGGCCACTCCCTCTCTGCGCGCTCGCTCGCTCACTGAGGCCGGGCGACCAAAGGTCGCCCG
ACGCCCGGGCTTTGCCCGGGCGGCCTCAGTGAGCGAGCGAGCGCGCAGCTGCCTGCAGGGGCGCCTGATG
CGGTATTTTCTCCTTACGCATCTGTGCGGTATTTCACACCGCATA
[95 nt withheld, positions 8866-8960]
T
[46 nt withheld, positions 8962-9007]
C
[141 nt withheld, positions 9009-9149]
CCTTTGACGTTGGAGTCCACGTTCTTT
[37 nt withheld, positions 9177-9213]
ACTCTATCTCGGGCTATTCTTTTGATTTATAAGGGATTTTGCCGATTTCGGTCTATTGGTTAAAAAATGA
GCTGATTTAACAAAAATTTAACGCGAATTTTAACAAAATATTAACGTTTACAATTTTATGGTGCACTCTC
AGTACAATCTGCTCTGATGCCGCATAGTTAAGCCAGCCCCGACACCCGCCAACACCCGCTGACGCGCCCT
GACGGGCTTGTCTGCTCCCGGCATCCGCTTACAGACAAGCTGTGACCGTCTCCGGGAGCTGCATGTGTCA
GAGGTTTTCACCGTCATCACCGAAACGCGCGAGACGAAAGGGCCTCGTGATACGCCTATTTTTATAGGTT
AATGTCATGATAATAATGGTTTCTTAGACGTCAGGTGGCACTTTTCGGGGAAATGTGCGCGGAACCCCTA
TTTGTTTATTTTTCTAAATACATTCAAATATGTATCCGCTCATGAGACAATAACCCTGATAAATGCTTCA
ATAATATTGAAAAAGGAAGAGTATGAGTATTCAACATTTCCGTGTCGCCCTTATTCCCTTTTTTGCGGCA
TTTTGCCTTCCTGTTTTTGCTCACCCAGAAACGCTGGTGAAAGTAAAAGATGCTGAAGATCAGTTGGGTG
CACGAGTGGGTTACATCGAACTGGATCTCAACAGCGGTAAGATCCTTGAGAGTTTTCGCCCCGAAGAACG
TTTTCCAATGATGAGCACTTTTAAAGTTCTGCTATGTGGCGCGGTATTATCCCGTATTGACGCCGGGCAA
GAGCAACTCGGTCGCCGCATACACTATTCTCAGAATGACTTGGTTGAGTACTCACCAGTCACAGAAAAGC
ATCTTACGGATGGCATGACAGTAAGAGAATTATGCAGTGCTGCCATAACCATGAGTGATAACACTGCGGC
CAACTTACTTCTGACAACGATCGGAGGACCGAAGGAGCTAACCGCTTTTTTGCACAACATGGGGGATCAT
GTAACTCGCCTTGATCGTTGGGAACCGGAGCTGAATGAAGCCATACCAAACGACGAGCGTGACACCACGA
TGCCTGTAGCAATGGCAACAACGTTGCGCAAACTATTAACTGGCGAACTACTTACTCTAGCTTCCCGGCA
ACAATTAATAGACTGGATGGAGGCGGATAAAGTTGCAGGACCACTTCTGCGCTCGGCCCTTCCGGCTGGC
TGGTTTATTGCTGATAAATCTGGAGCCGGTGAGCGTGGAAGCCGCGGTATCATTGCAGCACTGGGGCCAG
ATGGTAAGCCCTCCCGTATCGTAGTTATCTACACGACGGGGAGTCAGGCAACTATGGATGAACGAAATAG
ACAGATCGCTGAGATAGGTGCCTCACTGATTAAGCATTGGTAACTGTCAGACCAAGTTTACTCATATATA
CTTTAGATTGATTTAAAACTTCATTTTTAATTTAAAAGGATCTAGGTGAAGATCCTTTTTGATAATCTCA
TGACCAAAATCCCTTAACGTGAGTTTTCGTTCCACTGAGCGTCAGACCCCGTAGAAAAGATCAAAGGATC
TTCTTGAGATCCTTTTTTTCTGCGCGTAATCTGCTGCTTGCAAACAAAAAAACCACCGCTACCAGCGGTG
GTTTGTTTGCCGGATCAAGAGCTACCAACTCTTTTTCCGAAGGTAACTGGCTTCAGCAGAGCGCAGATAC
CAAATACTGTTCTTCTAGTGTAGCCGTAGTTAGGCCACCACTTCAAGAACTCTGTAGCACCGCCTACATA
CCTCGCTCTGCTAATCCTGTTACCAGTGGCTGCTGCCAGTGGCGATAAGTCGTGTCTTACCGGGTTGGAC
TCAAGACGATAGTTACCGGATAAGGCGCAGCGGTCGGGCTGAACGGGGGGTTCGTGCACACAGCCCAGCT
TGGAGCGAACGACCTACACCGAACTGAGATACCTACAGCGTGAGCTATGAGAAAGCGCCACGCTTCCCGA
AGGGAGAAAGGCGGACAGGTATCCGGTAAGCGGCAGGGTCGGAACAGGAGAGCGCACGAGGGAGCTTCCA
GGGGGAAACGCCTGGTATCTTTATAGTCCTGTCGGGTTTCGCCACCTCTGACTTGAGCGTCGATTTTTGT
GATGCTCGTCAGGGGGGCGGAGCCTATGGAAAAACGCCAGCAACGCGGCCTTTTTACGGTTCCTGGCCTT
TTGCTGGCCTTTTGCTCACATGT
